Addgene plasmid #55234: mAzurite-Vinculin-23
Purpose: Localization: Focal Adhesions, Excitation: 384, Emission: 450
Depositing lab: Michael Davidson. Depositing organization: Florida State University, Tallahassee.
Backbone
  Vector backbone: mAzurite
  Backbone size w/o insert (bp): 4750
  Vector type: Mammalian Expression
  Selectable markers: Neomycin (select with G418)
Growth in bacteria
  Bacterial resistance: Kanamycin, 50 μg/mL
  Growth temperature: 37°C
  Growth strain: DH5alpha
  Copy number: High Copy
Gene/Insert
  Gene/Insert name: Vinculin (alt name: NM_003373.3)
  Species: H. sapiens (human)
  Entrez Gene: VCL (a.k.a. CMD1W, CMH15, HEL114, MV, MVCL, VINC)
  Promoter: CMV
  Tag / fusion protein: mAzurite (N terminal on backbone)
  Cloning method: Unknown
  Sequencing primers: 5′ CMV-F; 3′ SV40pA-R
Terms and licenses: Academic/Nonprofit Terms; Industry Terms
Depositor comments: . Excitation = 384; Emission = 450
How to cite: mAzurite-Vinculin-23 was a gift from Michael Davidson (Addgene plasmid # 55234 ; http://n2t.net/addgene:55234 ; RRID:Addgene_55234)
