[The description below was written by a language model from this plasmid's Addgene catalogue record.]
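Description:
mAzurite-Vinculin-23 is a mammalian expression plasmid that produces human vinculin (VCL) fused to the blue fluorescent protein mAzurite. It is built on an mAzurite backbone of about 4.75 kb (excluding the insert), in which the fluorescent protein is encoded by the vector and sits at the N-terminus of the fusion, with the vinculin coding sequence placed downstream. Expression in mammalian cells is driven by the CMV promoter, a strong constitutive viral promoter. The listed 3′ sequencing primer suggests an SV40 polyadenylation signal follows the insert, although no feature table is provided to confirm this. The "23" in the name probably refers to the linker between the two fusion partners, but the record does not explain it, and the cloning method is listed as unknown.

In bacteria the plasmid is maintained at high copy number under kanamycin selection. A neomycin resistance marker allows G418 selection of transfected mammalian cells, for example to derive stable lines. The specific origin of replication is not stated.

The construct serves as a fluorescent localization marker for focal adhesions. Vinculin is a cytoskeletal adaptor protein that accumulates at integrin-based cell–matrix adhesions and links them to the actin cytoskeleton, so the fusion labels these structures in cells. mAzurite is recorded with an excitation peak of 384 nm and emission of 450 nm, which places the signal in the blue channel. This makes the plasmid useful for imaging adhesion distribution and dynamics, including in multicolour experiments alongside green, yellow or red fluorescent fusions.
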