>Addgene plasmid #55234 | mAzurite-Vinculin-23 | depositor partial sequence | sequence record 85639 | insert sequence
GACGTCAGATCCGCTAGCGCTACCGGTCGCCACCATGGTGAGCAAGGGCGAGGAGCTGTTCACCGGGGTG
GTGCCCATCCTGGTCGAGCTGGACGGCGACGTAAACGGCCACAAGTTCAGCGTGTCCGGCGAGGGCGAGG
GCGATGCCACCTACGGCAAGCTGACCCTGAAGTTCATCTGCACCACCGGCAAGCTGCCCGTGCCCTGGCC
CACCCTCGTGACCACCCTGAGCCACGGCGTGCAGTGCTTCAGCCGCTACCCCGACCACATGAAGCAGCAC
GACTTCTTCAAGTCCGCCATGCCCGAAGGCTACGTCCAGGAGCGCACCATCTTCTTCAAGGACGACGGCA
ACTACAAGACCCGCGCCGAGGTGAAGTTCGAGGGCGACACCCTGGTGAACCGCATCGAGCTGAAGGGCAT
CGACTTCAAGGAGGACGGCAACATCCTGGGGCACAAGCTGGAGTACAACTTCAACAGCCACAACATCTAT
ATCATGGCCGACAAGCAGAAGAACGGCATCAAGGTGAACTTCAAGATCCGCCACAACATCGAGGACGGCA
GCGTGCAGCTCGCCGACCACTACCAGCAGAACACCCCCATCGGCGACGGCCCCGTGCTGCTGCCCGACAA
CCACTACCTGAGCACCCAGTCCAAGCTGAGCAAAGACCCCAACGAGAAGCGCGATCACATGGTCCTGCTG
GAGTTCCGCACCGCCGCCGGGATCACTCACGGCATGGACGAGCTGTACAAGTCCGGACTCAGATCTCGAG
CTCAAGCTTCGAATTCGGGAAACTCGAGAACAAAGCTTGAAAACGGCCGCATGCCAGTGTTTCATACGCG
CACGATCGAGAGCATCCTGGAGCCGGTGGCACAGCAGATCTCCCACCTGGTGATAATGCACGAGGAGGGC
GAGGTGGACGGCAAAGCCATTCCTGACCTCACCGCGCCCGTGGCCGCCGTGCAGGCGGCCGTCAGCAACC
TCGTCCGGGTTGGAAAAGAGACTGTTCAAACCACTGAGGATCAGATTTTGAAGAGAGATATGCCACCAGC
ATTTATTAAGGTTGAGAATGCTTGCACCAAGCTTGTCCAGGCAGCTCAGATGCTTCAGTCAGACCCTTAC
TCAGTGCCTGCTCGAGATTATCTAATTGATGGGTCAAGGGGCATCCTCTCTGGAACATCAGACCTGCTCC
TTACCTTCGATGAGGCTGAGGTCCGTAAAATTATTAGAGTTTGCAAAGGAATTTTGGAATATCTTACAGT
GGCAGAGGTGGTGGAGACTATGGAAGATTTGGTCACTTACACAAAGAATCTTGGGCCAGGAATGACTAAG
ATGGCCAAGATGATTGACGAGAGACAGCAGGAGCTCACTCACCAGGAGCACCGAGTGATGTTGGTGAACT
CGATGAACACCGTGAAAGAGTTGCTGCCAGTTCTCATTTCAGCTATGAAGATTTTTGTAACAACTAAAAA
CTCAAAAAACCAAGGCATAGAGGAAGCTTTAAAAAATCGCAATTTTACTGTAGAAAAAATGAGTGCTGAA
ATTAATGAGATAATTCGTGTGTTACAACTCACCTCTTGGGATGAAGATGCCTGGGCCAGCAAGGACACTG
AAGCCATGAAGAGAGCATTGGCCTCCATAGACTCCAAACTGAACCAGGCCAAAGGTTGGCTCCGTGACCC
TAGTGCCTCCCCAGGGGATGCTGGTGAGCAGGCCATCAGACAGATCTTAGATGAAGCTGGAAAAGTTGGT
GAACTCTGTGCAGGCAAAGAACGCAGGGAGATTCTGGGAACTTGCAAAATGCTAGGGCAGATGACTGATC
AAGTGGCTGACCTCCGTGCCAGAGGACAAGGATCCTCACCGGTGGCCATGCAGAAAGCTCAGCAGGTATC
TCAGGGTCTGGATGTGCTCACAGCAAAAGTGGAAAATGCAGCTCGCAAGCTGGAAGCCATGACCAACTCA
AAGCAGAGCATTGCAAAGAAGATCGATGCTGCTCAGAACTGGCTTGCAGATCCAAATGGTGGACCGGAAG
GAGAAGAGCAGATTCGAGGTGCTTTGGCTGAAGCTCGGAAAATAGCAGAATTATGTGATGATCCTAAAGA
AAGAGATGACATTCTACGTTCCCTTGGGGAAATATCTGCTCTGACTTCTAAATTAGCAGATCTACGAAGA
CAGGGGAAAGGAGATTCTCCAGAGGCTCGAGCCTTGGCCAAACAGGTGGCCACGGCCCTGCAGAACCTGC
AGACCAAAACCAACCGGGCTGTGGCCAACAGCAGACCGGCCAAAGCAGCTGTACACCTTGAGGGCAAGAT
TGAGCAAGCACAGCGGTGGATTGATAATCCCACAGTGGATGACCGTGGAGTCGGTCAGGCTGCCATCCGG
GGGCTTGTGGCCGAAGGGCATCGTCTGGCTAATGTTATGATGGGGCCTTATCGGCAAGATCTTCTCGCCA
AGTGTGACCGAGTGGACCAGCTGACAGCCCAGCTGGCTGACCTGGCTGCCAGAGGGGAAGGGGAGAGTCC
TCAGGCACGAGCACTTGCATCTCAGCTCCAAGACTCCTTAAAGGATCTAAAAGCTCGGATGCAGGAGGCC
ATGACTCAGGAAGTGTCAGATGTTTTCAGCGATACCACAACTCCCATCAAGCTGTTGGCAGTGGCAGCCA
CGGCGCCTCCTGATGCGCCTAACAGGGAAGAGGTATTTGATGAGAGGGCAGCTAACTTTGAAAACCATTC
AGGAAAGCTTGGTGCTACGGCCGAGAAGGCGGCTGCGGTTGGTACTGCTAATAAATCAACAGTGGAAGGC
ATTCAGGCCTCAGTGAAGACGGCCCGAGAACTCACACCCCAGGTGGTCTCGGCTGCTCGTATCTTACTTA
GGAACCCTGGAAATCAAGCTGCTTATGAACATTTTGAGACCATGAAGAACCAGTGGATCGATAATGTTGA
AAAAATGACAGGGCTGGTGGACGAAGCCATTGATACCAAATCTCTGTTGGATGCTTCAGAAGAAGCAATT
AAAAAAGACCTGGACAAGTGCAAGGTAGCTATGGCCAACATTCAGCCTCAGATGCTGGTTGCTGGGGCAA
CCAGTATTGCTCGTCGGGCCAACCGGATCCTGCTGGTGGCTAAGAGGGAGGTGGAGAATTCCGAGGATCC
CAAGTTCCGTGAGGCTGTGAAAGCTGCCTCTGATGAATTGAGCAAAACCATCTCCCCGATGGTGATGGAT
GCAAAAGCTGTGGCTGGAAACATTTCCGACCCTGGACTGCAAAAGAGCTTCCTGGACTCAGGATATCGGA
TCCTGGGAGCTGTGGCCAAGGTCAGAGAAGCCTTCCAACCTCAGGAGCCTGACTTCCCGCCGCCTCCACC
AGACCTTGAACAACTCCGACTAACAGATGAGCTTGCTCCTCCCAAACCACCTCTGCCTGAAGGTGAGGTC
CCTCCACCTAGGCCTCCACCACCAGAGGAAAAGGATGAAGAGTTCCCTGAGCAGAAGGCCGGGGAGGTGA
TTAACCAGCCAATGATGATGGCTGCCAGACAGCTCCATGATGAAGCTCGCAAATGGTCCAGCAAGGGCAA
TGACATCATTGCAGCAGCCAAGCGCATGGCTCTGCTGATGGCTGAGATGTCTCGGCTGGTAAGAGGGGGC
AGTGGTACCAAGCGGGCACTCATTCAGTGTGCCAAGGACATCGCCAAGGCCTCAGATGAGGTGACTCGGT
TGGCCAAGGAGGTTGCCAAGCAGTGCACAGATAAACGGATTAGAACCAACCTCTTACAGGTATGTGAGCG
AATCCCAACCATAAGCACCCAGCTCAAAATCCTGTCCACAGTGAAGGCCACCATGCTGGGCCGGACCAAC
ATCAGTGATGAGGAGTCTGAGCAGGCCACAGAGATGCTGGTTCACAATGCCCAGAACCTCATGCAGTCTG
TGAAGGAGACTGTGCGGGAAGCTGAAGCTGCTTCAATCAAAATTCGAACAGATGCTGGATTTACACTGCG
CTGGGTTAGAAAGACTCCCTGGTACCAGTAGGCGGCCGCGACTCTAGATCATAATCAGCCATACCACATT
G
