>Addgene plasmid #55234 | mAzurite-Vinculin-23 | addgene partial sequence | sequence record 136798 | mCerulean-F 5'-ctacctgagcacccagtccaag-3'
GCGCGATCACATGGTCCTGCTGGAGTTCCGCACCGCCGCCGGGATCACTCACGGCATGGACGAGCTGTAC
AAGTCCGGACTCAGATCTCGAGCTCAAGCTTCGAATTCGGGAAACTCGAGAACAAAGCTTGAAAACGGCC
GCATGCCAGTGTTTCATACGCGCACGATCGAGAGCATCCTGGAGCCGGTGGCACAGCAGATCTCCCACCT
GGTGATAATGCACGAGGAGGGCGAGGTGGACGGCAAAGCCATTCCTGACCTCACCGCGCCCGTGGCCGCC
GTGCAGGCGGCCGTCAGCAACCTCGTCCGGGTTGGAAAAGAGACTGTTCAAACCACTGAGGATCAGATTT
TGAAGAGAGATATGCCACCAGCATTTATTAAGGTTGAGAATGCTTGCACCAAGCTTGTCCAGGCAGCTCA
GATGCTTCAGTCAGACCCTTACTCAGTGCCTGCTCGAGATTATCTAATTGATGGGTCAAGGGGCATCCTC
TCTGGAACATCAGACCTGCTCCTTACCTTCGATGAGGCTGAGGTCCGTAAAATTATTAGAGTTTGCAAAG
GAATTTTGGAATATCTTACAGTGGCAGAGGTGGTGGAGACTATGGAAGATTTGGTCACTTACACAAAGAA
TCTTGGGCCAGGAATGACTAAGATGGCCAAGATGATTGACGAGAGACAGCAGGAGCTCACTCACCAGGAG
CACCGAGTGATGTTGGTGAACTCGATGAACACCGTGAAAGAGTTGCTGCCAGTTCTCATTTCAGCTATGA
AGATT
